Addgene plasmid #130004: pRDAX-245 C-Tag GFP[1] L20 FKBP mCherry
Purpose: PPI (BiFC/TriFC) assay vector
Depositing lab: Gary Lewin. Depositing organization: Max-Delbrueck-Centrum fuer Molekulare Medizin (MDC).
Backbone
  Vector backbone: custom built
  Vector type: Mammalian Expression
Growth in bacteria
  Bacterial resistance: Ampicillin, 100 μg/mL
  Growth temperature: 37°C
  Growth strain: DH5alpha
  Copy number: High Copy
Gene/Insert
  Gene/Insert name: FKBP
  Species: M. musculus (mouse)
  Cloning method: Restriction Enzyme; 5′ cloning site unknown (unknown if destroyed); 3′ cloning site unknown (unknown if destroyed)
Terms and licenses: Academic/Nonprofit Terms; Industry Terms: Not Available to Industry
How to cite: pRDAX-245 C-Tag GFP[1] L20 FKBP mCherry was a gift from Gary Lewin (Addgene plasmid # 130004 ; http://n2t.net/addgene:130004 ; RRID:Addgene_130004)
