[The description below was written by a language model from this plasmid's Addgene catalogue record and pLannotate feature annotations shown in this document.]
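Description:
pRDAX-245 C-Tag GFP[1] L20 FKBP mCherry is a custom-built mammalian expression plasmid of about 6.3 kb, made as an assay vector for detecting protein–protein interactions by bimolecular or trimolecular fluorescence complementation (BiFC/TriFC). It is propagated in E. coli as a high-copy plasmid through a ColE1/pUC-type origin and is selected with ampicillin via the β-lactamase gene and its native promoter.

The expression unit is driven by the human CMV immediate-early enhancer and promoter, followed by a chimeric β-globin/immunoglobulin intron that promotes efficient processing of the transcript. The first open reading frame encodes FKBP. The catalogue lists it as mouse, whereas the automated annotation matched it most closely to human FKBP1A (FKBP12); these orthologues are very similar and the record does not resolve the discrepancy. Downstream of FKBP, after a gap consistent with the "L20" linker in the name, lies a very short GFP-derived segment. This appears to be the C-terminal "GFP[1]" tag, a small split-GFP fragment that is non-fluorescent alone and yields green signal only when brought together with the complementary GFP portions carried by partner constructs. An EMCV IRES then permits translation of mCherry from the same mRNA, giving a constitutive red marker of transfected cells and relative expression level, independent of complementation. A second chimeric intron, a WPRE and the bGH polyadenylation signal complete the transcript. A further β-globin fragment and rabbit β-globin poly(A) signal sit beyond it, along with a T3 promoter.

Because FKBP is widely used as a partner in chemically inducible dimerisation systems, this construct may act as a control or reference partner for the assay, although the record does not say so.
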