Features (pLannotate 1.2.2; 17 found; start..end, strand, type, name):
    155..532     +  enhancer       CMV enhancer: human cytomegalovirus immediate early enhancer
    534..733     +  promoter       CMV promoter: human cytomegalovirus (CMV) immediate early promoter
    872..1004    +  intron         chimeric intron: chimera between introns from human β-globin and immunoglobulin heavy chain genes
   1025..1348    +  CDS            FKBP1A: FKB1A_HUMAN - Also known as FKBP1, FKBP12. Experimental evidence at protein level: Swiss-Prot protein existence level 1. Keeps in an inactive conformation TGFBR1, the TGF-beta type I serine/threonine kinase receptor, preventing TGF-beta receptor activation in absence of ligand. Recruits SMAD7 to ACVR1B which prevents the association of SMAD2 and SMAD3 with the activin receptor complex, thereby blocking the activin signal. May modulate the RYR1 calcium channel activity. PPIases accelerate the folding of proteins. It catalyzes the cis-trans isomerization of proline imidic peptide bonds in oligop
   1412..1465    +  CDS            (3-F)Tyr-EGFP (fragment): (3-F)Tyr-EGFP is a basic (constitutively fluorescent) green fluorescent protein published in 2004, derived from Aequorea victoria.
   1482..2068    +  misc_feature   IRES2: internal ribosome entry site (IRES) of the encephalomyocarditis virus (EMCV)
   2069..2776    +  CDS            mCherry: mCherry is a basic (constitutively fluorescent) red fluorescent protein published in 2004, derived from Discosoma sp.. It is reported to be a very rapidly-maturing monomer with low acid sensitivity.
   2825..2957    +  intron         chimeric intron: chimera between introns from human β-globin and immunoglobulin heavy chain genes
   2966..3554    +  misc_feature   WPRE: woodchuck hepatitis virus posttranscriptional regulatory element
   3558..3574    +  misc_feature   MCS (fragment): pUC18/19 multiple cloning site
   3587..3698    +  polyA_signal   bGH poly(A) signal: bovine growth hormone polyadenylation signal
   3794..3812    -  promoter       T3 promoter: promoter for bacteriophage T3 RNA polymerase
   3871..3945    +  CDS            HBB (fragment): HBB_PONPY - Experimental evidence at transcript level: Swiss-Prot protein existence level 2. Involved in oxygen transport from the lung to the various peripheral tissues. From Pongo pygmaeus (Bornean orangutan).
   4016..4071    +  polyA_signal   β-globin poly(A) signal: rabbit β-globin polyadenylation signal (Gil and Proudfoot, 1987)
   4450..5038    -  rep_origin     ori: high-copy-number ColE1/pMB1/pBR322/pUC origin of replication
   5209..6069    -  CDS            AmpR: β-lactamase; bla; confers resistance to ampicillin, carbenicillin, and related antibiotics
   6070..6174    -  promoter       AmpR promoter: bla
>Addgene plasmid #130004 | pRDAX-245 C-Tag GFP[1] L20 FKBP mCherry | depositor full sequence | sequence record 249382 | Full Sequence
GCCTGCCTCCAGGCCTCAATATTGGCCATTAGCCATATTATTCATTGGTTATATAGCATAAATCAATATT
GGCTATTGGCCATTGCATACGTTGTATCTATATCATAATATGTACATTTATATTGGCTCATGTCCAATAT
GACCGCCATGTTGGCATTGATTATTGACTAGTTATTAATAGTAATCAATTACGGGGTCATTAGTTCATAG
CCCATATATGGAGTTCCGCGTTACATAACTTACGGTAAATGGCCCGCCTGGCTGACCGCCCAACGACCCC
CGCCCATTGACGTCAATAATGACGTATGTTCCCATAGTAACGCCAATAGGGACTTTCCATTGACGTCAAT
GGGTGGAGTATTTACGGTAAACTGCCCACTTGGCAGTACATCAAGTGTATCATATGCCAAGTCCGCCCCC
TATTGACGTCAATGACGGTAAATGGCCCGCCTGGCATTATGCCCAGTACATGACCTTACGGGACTTTCCT
ACTTGGCAGTACATCTACGTATTAGTCATCGCTATTACCATGGTGATGCGGTTTTGGCAGTACACCAATG
GGCGTGGATAGCGGTTTGACTCACGGGGATTTCCAAGTCTCCACCCCATTGACGTCAATGGGAGTTTGTT
TTGGCACCAAAATCAACGGGACTTTCCAAAATGTCGTAATAACCCCGCCCCGTTGACGCAAATGGGCGGT
AGGCGTGTACGGTGGGAGGTCTATATAAGCAGAGCTCGTTTAGTGAACCGTCAGATCACTAGAAGCTTTA
TTGCGGTAGTTTATCACAGTTAAATTGCTAACGCAGTCAGTGCTTCTGACACAACAGTCTCGAACTTAAG
CTGCAGAAGTTGGTCGTGAGGCACTGGGCAGGTAAGTATCAAGGTTACAAGACAGGTTTAAGGAGACCAA
TAGAAACTGGGCTTGTCGAGACAGAGAAGACTCTTGCGTTTCTGATAGGCACCTATTGGTCTTACTGACA
TCCACTTTGCCTTTCTCTCCACAGGTGTCCACTCCCAGGCCACCATGGGAGTGCAGGTGGAAACCATCTC
CCCAGGAGACGGGCGCACCTTCCCCAAGCGCGGCCAGACCTGCGTGGTGCACTACACCGGGATGCTTGAA
GATGGAAAGAAATTTGATTCCTCCCGGGACAGAAACAAGCCCTTTAAGTTTATGCTAGGCAAGCAGGAGG
TGATCCGAGGCTGGGAAGAAGGGGTTGCCCAGATGAGTGTGGGTCAGAGAGCCAAACTGACTATATCTCC
AGATTATGCCTATGGTGCCACTGGGCACCCAGGCATCATCCCACCACATGCCACTCTCGTCTTCGATGTG
GAGCTTCTAAAACTGGAAGGGAGTCCTGGCGGTGGATCCGGAGGCTCTGGGAGCTCTGCCAGCGGTGGCA
GCACCTCCGATCTGCCTGATGACCACTACCTGAGCACACAGACCATCCTCTCCAAGGACCTTAACTAAGA
ATTCAGATCCGCCCCTCTCCCTCCCCCCCCCCTAACGTTACTGGCCGAAGCCGCTTGGAATAAGGCCGGT
GTGCGTTTGTCTATATGTTATTTTCCACCATATTGCCGTCTTTTGGCAATGTGAGGGCCCGGAAACCTGG
CCCTGTCTTCTTGACGAGCATTCCTAGGGGTCTTTCCCCTCTCGCCAAAGGAATGCAAGGTCTGTTGAAT
GTCGTGAAGGAAGCAGTTCCTCTGGTAGCTTCTTGAAGACAAACAACGTCTGTAGCGACCCTTTGCAGGC
AGCGGAACCCCCCACCTGGCGACAGGTGCCTCTGCGGCCAAAAGCCACGTGTATAAGATACACCTGCAAA
GGCGGCACAACCCCAGTGCCACGTTGTGAGTTGGATAGTTGTGGAAAGAGTCAAATGGCTCTCCTCAAGC
GTATTCAACAAGGGGCTGAAGGATGCCCAGAAGGTACCCCATTGTATGGGATCTGATCTGGGGCCTCGGT
ACACATGCTTTACATGTGTTTAGTCGAGGTTAAAAAAACGTCTAGGCCCCCCGAACCACGGGGACGTGGT
TTTCCTTTGAAAAACACGATGATAATATGGCCACAACCATGGTGAGCAAGGGCGAGGAGGATAACATGGC
CATCATCAAGGAGTTCATGCGCTTCAAGGTGCACATGGAGGGCTCCGTGAACGGCCACGAGTTCGAGATC
GAGGGCGAGGGCGAGGGCCGCCCCTACGAGGGCACCCAGACCGCCAAGCTGAAGGTGACCAAGGGTGGCC
CCCTGCCCTTCGCCTGGGACATCCTGTCCCCTCAGTTCATGTACGGCTCCAAGGCCTACGTGAAGCACCC
CGCCGACATCCCCGACTACTTGAAGCTGTCCTTCCCCGAGGGCTTCAAGTGGGAGCGCGTGATGAACTTC
GAGGACGGCGGCGTGGTGACCGTGACCCAGGACTCCTCCCTGCAGGACGGCGAGTTCATCTACAAGGTGA
AGCTGCGCGGCACCAACTTCCCCTCCGACGGCCCCGTAATGCAGAAGAAGACCATGGGCTGGGAGGCCTC
CTCCGAGCGGATGTACCCCGAGGACGGCGCCCTGAAGGGCGAGATCAAGCAGAGGCTGAAGCTGAAGGAC
GGCGGCCACTACGACGCTGAGGTCAAGACCACCTACAAGGCCAAGAAGCCCGTGCAGCTGCCCGGCGCCT
ACAACGTCAACATCAAGTTGGACATCACCTCCCACAACGAGGACTACACCATCGTGGAACAGTACGAACG
CGCCGAGGGCCGCCACTCCACCGGCGGCATGGACGAGCTGTACAAGTAAACCGGTGCTCGAGGTACCGAT
GAATAGCTAAGGTCGAGGCCGCAGGTAAGTATCAAGGTTACAAGACAGGTTTAAGGAGACCAATAGAAAC
TGGGCTTGTCGAGACAGAGAAGACTCTTGCGTTTCTGATAGGCACCTATTGGTCTTACTGACATCCACTT
TGCCTTTCTCTCCACAGGTGTCGACAATCAACCTCTGGATTACAAAATTTGTGAAAGATTGACTGGTATT
CTTAACTATGTTGCTCCTTTTACGCTATGTGGATACGCTGCTTTAATGCCTTTGTATCATGCTATTGCTT
CCCGTATGGCTTTCATTTTCTCCTCCTTGTATAAATCCTGGTTGCTGTCTCTTTATGAGGAGTTGTGGCC
CGTTGTCAGGCAACGTGGCGTGGTGTGCACTGTGTTTGCTGACGCAACCCCCACTGGTTGGGGCATTGCC
ACCACCTGTCAGCTCCTTTCCGGGACTTTCGCTTTCCCCCTCCCTATTGCCACGGCGGAACTCATCGCCG
CCTGCCTTGCCCGCTGCTGGACAGGGGCTCGGCTGTTGGGCACTGACAATTCCGTGGTGTTGTCGGGGAA
GCTGACGTCCTTTCCATGGCTGCTCGCCTGTGTTGCCACCTGGATTCTGCGCGGGACGTCCTTCTGCTAC
GTCCCTTCGGCCCTCAATCCAGCGGACCTTCCTTCCCGCGGCCTGCTGCCGGCTCTGCGGCCTCTTCCGC
GTCTTCGCCTTCGCCCTCAGACGAGTCGGATCTCCCTTTGGGCCGCCTCCCCGCCTGGAATTCGAGCTCG
GTACGATCAGCCTCGACTGTGCCTTCTAGTTGCCAGCCATCTGTTGTTTGCCCCTCCCCCGTGCCTTCCT
TGACCCTGGAAGGTGCCACTCCCACTGTCCTTTCCTAATAAAATGAGGAAATTGCATCGCATTGTCTGAG
TAGGTGTCATTCTATTCTGGGGGGTGGGGTGGGGCAGGACAGCAAGGGGGAGGATTGGGAAGACAATAGC
CCAGCTTTTGTTCCCTTTAGTGAGGGTTAATTGCGCGCTTGGCGTAATCATGGTCATAGCTGTTTCCTGT
GTGAAATTGTTATCCGCTAATTCACTCCTCAGGTGCAGGCTGCCTATCAGAAGGTGGTGGCTGGTGTGGC
CAATGCCCTGGCTCACAAATACCACTGAGATCTTTTTCCCTCTGCCAAAAATTATGGGGACATCATGAAG
CCCCTTGAGCATCTGACTTCTGGCTAATAAAGGAAATTTATTTTCATTGCAATAGTGTGTTGGAATTTTT
TGTGTCTCTCACTCGGAAGGACATATGGGAGGGCAAATCATTTAAAACATCAGAATGAGTATTTGGTTTA
GAGTTTGGCAACATATGCCCATATGCTGGCTGCCATGAACAAAGGTTGGCTATAAAGAGGTCATCAGTAT
ATGAAACAGCCCCCTGCTGTCCATTCCTTATTCCATAGAAAAGCCTTGACTTGAGGTTAGATTTTTTTTA
TATTTTGTTTTGTGTTATTTTTTTCTTTAACATCCCTAAAATTTTCCTTACATGTTTTACTAGCCAGATT
TTTCCTCCTCTCCTGACTACTCCCAGTCATAGCTGTCCCTCTTCTCTTATGGAGATCGGCCGGCCGCCGG
CGTCGACGCGCGCGGCCGCGGCGCGCCGTTGCTGGCGTTTTTCCATAGGCTCCGCCCCCCTGACGAGCAT
CACAAAAATCGACGCTCAAGTCAGAGGTGGCGAAACCCGACAGGACTATAAAGATACCAGGCGTTTCCCC
CTGGAAGCTCCCTCGTGCGCTCTCCTGTTCCGACCCTGCCGCTTACCGGATACCTGTCCGCCTTTCTCCC
TTCGGGAAGCGTGGCGCTTTCTCATAGCTCACGCTGTAGGTATCTCAGTTCGGTGTAGGTCGTTCGCTCC
AAGCTGGGCTGTGTGCACGAACCCCCCGTTCAGCCCGACCGCTGCGCCTTATCCGGTAACTATCGTCTTG
AGTCCAACCCGGTAAGACACGACTTATCGCCACTGGCAGCAGCCACTGGTAACAGGATTAGCAGAGCGAG
GTATGTAGGCGGTGCTACAGAGTTCTTGAAGTGGTGGCCTAACTACGGCTACACTAGAAGAACAGTATTT
GGTATCTGCGCTCTGCTGAAGCCAGTTACCTTCGGAAAAAGAGTTGGTAGCTCTTGATCCGGCAAACAAA
CCACCGCTGGTAGCGGTGGTTTTTTTGTTTGCAAGCAGCAGATTACGCGCAGAAAAAAAGGATCTCAAGA
AGATCCTTTGATCTTTTCTACGGGGTCTGACGCTCAGTGGAACGAAAACTCACGTTAAGGGATTTTGGTC
ATGAGATTATCAAAAAGGATCTTCACCTAGATCCTTTTAAATTAAAAATGAAGTTTTAAATCAATCTAAA
GTATATATGAGTAAACTTGGTCTGACAGTTACCAATGCTTAATCAGTGAGGCACCTATCTCAGCGATCTG
TCTATTTCGTTCATCCATAGTTGCCTGACTCCCCGTCGTGTAGATAACTACGATACGGGAGGGCTTACCA
TCTGGCCCCAGTGCTGCAATGATACCGCGAGACCCACGCTCACCGGCTCCAGATTTATCAGCAATAAACC
AGCCAGCCGGAAGGGCCGAGCGCAGAAGTGGTCCTGCAACTTTATCCGCCTCCATCCAGTCTATTAATTG
TTGCCGGGAAGCTAGAGTAAGTAGTTCGCCAGTTAATAGTTTGCGCAACGTTGTTGCCATTGCTACAGGC
ATCGTGGTGTCACGCTCGTCGTTTGGTATGGCTTCATTCAGCTCCGGTTCCCAACGATCAAGGCGAGTTA
CATGATCCCCCATGTTGTGCAAAAAAGCGGTTAGCTCCTTCGGTCCTCCGATCGTTGTCAGAAGTAAGTT
GGCCGCAGTGTTATCACTCATGGTTATGGCAGCACTGCATAATTCTCTTACTGTCATGCCATCCGTAAGA
TGCTTTTCTGTGACTGGTGAGTACTCAACCAAGTCATTCTGAGAATAGTGTATGCGGCGACCGAGTTGCT
CTTGCCCGGCGTCAATACGGGATAATACCGCGCCACATAGCAGAACTTTAAAAGTGCTCATCATTGGAAA
ACGTTCTTCGGGGCGAAAACTCTCAAGGATCTTACCGCTGTTGAGATCCAGTTCGATGTAACCCACTCGT
GCACCCAACTGATCTTCAGCATCTTTTACTTTCACCAGCGTTTCTGGGTGAGCAAAAACAGGAAGGCAAA
ATGCCGCAAAAAAGGGAATAAGGGCGACACGGAAATGTTGAATACTCATACTCTTCCTTTTTCAATATTA
TTGAAGCATTTATCAGGGTTATTGTCTCATGAGCGGATACATATTTGAATGTATTTAGAAAAATAAACAA
ATAGGGGTTCCGCGCACATTTCCCCGAAAAGTGCCACCTGACGTCTAAGAAACCATTATTATCATGACAT
TAACCTATAAAAATAGGCGTATCACGAGGCCCTTTCGTCTACGCGCGCGCCGGCGGCGCGCCGTCGACGG
CCGGCCGCGGCCGC
